Addgene plasmid #33352: CMV500 A-C/EBP
Depositing lab: Charles Vinson. Depositing organization: National Cancer Institute (NCI). Publication: A dominant-negative inhibitor of CREB reveals that it is a general mediator of stimulus-dependent transcription of c-fos. Ahn S, Olive M, Aggarwal S, Krylov D, Ginty DD, Vinson C. Mol Cell Biol. 1998 Feb . 18(2):967-77. PubMed 9447994.
Backbone
  Vector backbone: CMV500
  Backbone size w/o insert (bp): 5500
  Vector type: Mammalian Expression
Growth in bacteria
  Bacterial resistance: Ampicillin, 100 μg/mL
  Growth temperature: 37°C
  Growth strain: DH5alpha
  Copy number: High Copy
Gene/Insert
  Gene/Insert name: C/EBP
  Species: M. musculus (mouse)
  Mutation: Dominant Negative (see notes)
  Entrez Gene: Cebpa (a.k.a. C/ebpalpha, CBF-A, Cebp)
  Promoter: CMV
  Tag / fusion protein: FLAG (N terminal on insert)
  Cloning method: Restriction Enzyme; 5′ cloning site NdeI (not destroyed); 3′ cloning site HindIII (not destroyed)
  Sequencing primers: 5′ CMV-Fwd
Terms and licenses: Academic/Nonprofit Terms; Industry Terms: Not Available to Industry
Depositor comments: Contains the amphipathic extension: LEQRAEE LARENEELEKEAEELEQENAE fused to the leucine zipper of C/EBP
How to cite: CMV500 A-C/EBP was a gift from Charles Vinson (Addgene plasmid # 33352 ; http://n2t.net/addgene:33352 ; RRID:Addgene_33352)
