[The description below was written by a language model from this plasmid's Addgene catalogue record.]
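Description:
CMV500 A-C/EBP is a mammalian expression plasmid built on the CMV500 backbone (about 5.5 kb without insert). It is maintained as a high-copy plasmid in E. coli under ampicillin selection. The record does not list a bacterial origin of replication, a polyadenylation signal or a mammalian selection marker, and no feature table is provided, so those details cannot be stated here.

The payload is a dominant-negative derivative of mouse C/EBP (Cebpa), expressed from the CMV promoter and carrying an N-terminal FLAG tag for detection. The insert was cloned between NdeI and HindIII sites, both of which are retained. According to the depositor's notes, the protein consists of the C/EBP leucine zipper fused to a designed acidic amphipathic extension, so the "A" in the name most likely stands for this acidic extension. In the general "A-ZIP" design, the acidic extension takes the place of the basic DNA-binding region. When the leucine zipper dimerises with an endogenous C/EBP-family partner, the acidic segment pairs with that partner's basic region. This stabilises the heterodimer and prevents it from binding DNA. The result is that C/EBP DNA-binding activity is blocked through sequestration of the native protein rather than through competition for binding sites.

The construct is suited to transfection into mammalian cells to inhibit C/EBP-dependent transcription and test how much C/EBP family members contribute to a given promoter or cellular response. The associated publication concerns a dominant-negative inhibitor of CREB built on the same principle and used to study stimulus-dependent c-fos transcription.
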