>Addgene plasmid #33352 | CMV500 A-C/EBP | addgene partial sequence | sequence record 41495 | BGH-rev 5'-TAGAAGGCACAGTCGAGG-3'
TATAGAATAGGGCCCTCTAGAAGCTTGAATTCGCCTCACGCGCAGTTGCCCATGGCCTTGACCAAGGAGC
TCTCAGGCAGCTGGCGGAAGATACCCCGCAGCGTGTCCAGTTCACGGCTCAGCTGTTCCACCCGCTTGCG
CAGGCGGTCATTGTCACTGGTCAACTCCAACACCTTCTGCTCGAGTTCAGCGTTTTCCTGCTCCAGCTCT
TCGGCCTCTTTTTCCAGCTCTTCGTTTTCACGGGCCAGTTCCTCAGCACGTTGTTCCAGGTCAGGATCCC
GACCCATTTGCTGTCCACCAGTCATGCTAGCCATATGCTTGTCATCGTCGTCCTTGTAGTCCATGGTGGA
GCTTGGGTCTCCCTATAGTGAGTCGTATTAATTTCGATAAGCCAGTAAGCAGTGGGTTCTCTAGTTAGCC
AGAGAGCTCTGCTTATATAGACCTCCCACCGTACACGCCTACCGCCCATTTGCGTCAATGGGGCGGAGTT
GTTACGACATTTTGGAAAGTCCCGTTGATTTTGGTGCCAAAACAAACTCCCATTGACGTCAATGGGGTGG
AGACTTGGAAATCCCCGTGAGTCAAACCGCTATCCACGCCCATTGATGTACTGCCAAAACCGCATCACCA
TGGTAATAGCGATGACTAATACGTAGATGTACTGCCAAGTAGGAAAGTCCCATAAGGTCATGTACTGGGC
ATAATGCCAGGCGGGCCATTTACCGTCATTGACGT
