>Addgene plasmid #33352 | CMV500 A-C/EBP | addgene partial sequence | sequence record 41496 | CMV-F 5'-CGCAAATGGGCGGTAGGCGTG-3'
CAGAGCTCTCTGGCTAACTAGAGAACCCACTGCTTACTGGCTTATCGAAATTAATACGACTCACTATAGG
GAGACCCAAGCTCCACCATGGACTACAAGGACGACGATGACAAGCATATGGCTAGCATGACTGGTGGACA
GCAAATGGGTCGGGATCCTGACCTGGAACAACGTGCTGAGGAACTGGCCCGTGAAAACGAAGAGCTGGAA
AAAGAGGCCGAAGAGCTGGAGCAGGAAAACGCTGAACTCGAGCAGAAGGTGTTGGAGTTGACCAGTGACA
ATGACCGCCTGCGCAAGCGGGTGGAACAGCTGAGCCGTGAACTGGACACGCTGCGGGGTATCTTCCGCCA
GCTGCCTGAGAGCTCCTTGGTCAAGGCCATGGGCAACTGCGCGTGAGGCGAATTCAAGCTTCTAGAGGGC
CCTATTCTATAGTGTCACCTAAATGCTAGAGCTCGCTGATCAGCCTCGACTGTGCCTTCTAGTTGCCAGC
CATCTGTTGTTTGCCCCTCCCCCGTGCCTTCCTTGACCCTGGAAGGTGCCACTCCCACTGTCCTTTCCTA
ATAAAATGAGGAAATTGCATCGCATTGTCTGAGTAGGTGTCATTCTATTCTGGGGGGTGGG
